Addgene plasmid #155210: pET_4H.01
Purpose: Expresses 4H.01 de novo designed protein in E.coli
Depositing lab: Bruno Correia. Depositing organization: Swiss Federal Institute of Technology (EPFL). Publication: Bottom-up de novo design of functional proteins with complex structural features. Yang C, Sesterhenn F, Bonet J, van Aalen EA, Scheller L, Abriata LA, Cramer JT, Wen X, Rosset S, Georgeon S, Jardetzky T, Krey T, Fussenegger M, Merkx M, Correia BE. Nat Chem Biol. 2021 Apr;17(4):492-500. doi: 10.1038/s41589-020-00699-x. Epub 2021 Jan 4. PubMed 33398169.
Backbone
  Vector backbone: pET11b
  Total vector size (bp): 5868
  Vector type: Bacterial Expression
Growth in bacteria
  Bacterial resistance: Ampicillin, 100 μg/mL
  Growth temperature: 37°C
  Growth strain: DH5alpha
  Copy number: Unknown
Gene/Insert
  Gene/Insert name: 4H.01
  Species: Synthetic
  Insert size (bp): 285
  Tag / fusion protein: 6x His Tag (C terminal on insert)
Terms and licenses: Academic/Nonprofit Terms; Industry Terms: Not Available to Industry
How to cite: pET_4H.01 was a gift from Bruno Correia (Addgene plasmid # 155210 ; http://n2t.net/addgene:155210 ; RRID:Addgene_155210)
