[The description below was written by a language model from this plasmid's Addgene catalogue record and pLannotate feature annotations shown in this document.]
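Description:
pET_4H.01 is a bacterial expression plasmid built on the pET11b backbone, about 5.9 kb in total, designed to produce the de novo designed protein 4H.01 in E. coli. It is propagated through a ColE1/pBR322-type origin of replication accompanied by the rop gene and the bom mobility region, features inherited from pBR322. Rop normally restrains copy number, although the catalogue lists the copy number as unknown. Selection is by ampicillin through the β-lactamase (AmpR) gene under its own promoter. Several fragments of the tetracycline efflux gene and its promoter are also annotated. These are non-functional remnants of the pBR322 ancestry rather than a usable second marker.

The payload is a 285 bp synthetic open reading frame encoding 4H.01, fused at its C terminus to a 6xHis tag. The automated annotation picks the tag up as a partial 9xHis match, and the insert itself is not annotated as a separate feature. It lies between the ribosome binding site and the tag. Expression is driven by a T7 promoter immediately followed by a lac operator, with the efficient T7 gene 10 ribosome binding site upstream and a T7 terminator downstream. The plasmid also carries lacI with its own promoter, supplying lac repressor that binds the operator and keeps transcription off until IPTG or lactose is added. Expression therefore requires a host that provides T7 RNA polymerase. The His tag allows metal-affinity purification of the recombinant protein, consistent with use in producing this computationally designed protein for biochemical or structural characterisation.
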