Features (pLannotate 1.2.2; 18 found; start..end, strand, type, name):
   1004..1081    -  promoter       lacI promoter: lacI
   1089..1368    -  CDS            TcR (fragment): tetracycline efflux protein; tet; confers resistance to tetracycline
   1390..1408    +  promoter       T7 promoter: promoter for bacteriophage T7 RNA polymerase
   1409..1433    +  protein_bind   lac operator: The lac repressor binds to the lac operator to inhibit transcription in E. coli. This inhibition can be relieved by adding lactose or isopropyl-β-D-thiogalactopyranoside (IPTG). lac repressor encoded by lacI
   1448..1470    +  RBS            RBS: efficient ribosome binding site from bacteriophage T7 gene 10 (Olins and Rangwala, 1989)
   1733..1750    +  CDS            9xHis (fragment): 9xHis affinity tag
   1769..1816    +  terminator     T7 terminator: transcription terminator for bacteriophage T7 RNA polymerase
   1839..1943    -  CDS            TcR (fragment): tetracycline efflux protein; tet; confers resistance to tetracycline
   1991..2019    -  promoter       tet promoter: E. coli promoter for tetracycline efflux protein gene
   2132..2236    +  promoter       AmpR promoter: bla
   2237..3097    +  CDS            AmpR: β-lactamase; bla; confers resistance to ampicillin, carbenicillin, and related antibiotics
   3268..3856    +  rep_origin     ori: high-copy-number ColE1/pMB1/pBR322/pUC origin of replication
   4042..4181    -  misc_feature   bom: basis of mobility region from pBR322
   4283..4474    -  CDS            rop: Rop protein, which maintains plasmids at low copy number; rop
   4491..4871    +  CDS            YPB1_ECOLX: Protein predicted: Swiss-Prot protein existence level 4. From Escherichia coli.
   5113..5737    -  CDS            TcR (fragment): tetracycline efflux protein; tet; confers resistance to tetracycline
   5752..5773    -  protein_bind   CAP binding site: CAP binding activates transcription in the presence of cAMP. E. coli catabolite activator protein
   5786..1003    -  CDS            lacI (across the origin): lac repressor; lacI; The lac repressor binds to the lac operator to inhibit transcription in E. coli. This inhibition can be relieved by adding lactose or isopropyl-β-D-thiogalactopyranoside (IPTG).
>Addgene plasmid #155210 | pET_4H.01 | addgene full sequence | sequence record 310168 | Addgene NGS Result
GCGTATTGGGCGCCAGGGTGGTTTTTCTTTTCACCAGTGAGACGGGCAACAGCTGATTGCCCTTCACCGC
CTGGCCCTGAGAGAGTTGCAGCAAGCGGTCCACGCTGGTTTGCCCCAGCAGGCGAAAATCCTGTTTGATG
GTGGTTAACGGCGGGATATAACATGAGCTGTCTTCGGTATCGTCGTATCCCACTACCGAGATATCCGCAC
CAACGCGCAGCCCGGACTCGGTAATGGCGCGCATTGCGCCCAGCGCCATCTGATCGTTGGCAACCAGCAT
CGCAGTGGGAACGATGCCCTCATTCAGCATTTGCATGGTTTGTTGAAAACCGGACATGGCACTCCAGTCG
CCTTCCCGTTCCGCTATCGGCTGAATTTGATTGCGAGTGAGATATTTATGCCAGCCAGCCAGACGCAGAC
GCGCCGAGACAGAACTTAATGGGCCCGCTAACAGCGCGATTTGCTGGTGACCCAATGCGACCAGATGCTC
CACGCCCAGTCGCGTACCGTCTTCATGGGAGAAAATAATACTGTTGATGGGTGTCTGGTCAGAGACATCA
AGAAATAACGCCGGAACATTAGTGCAGGCAGCTTCCACAGCAATGGCATCCTGGTCATCCAGCGGATAGT
TAATGATCAGCCCACTGACGCGTTGCGCGAGAAGATTGTGCACCGCCGCTTTACAGGCTTCGACGCCGCT
TCGTTCTACCATCGACACCACCACGCTGGCACCCAGTTGATCGGCGCGAGATTTAATCGCCGCGACAATT
TGCGACGGCGCGTGCAGGGCCAGACTGGAGGTGGCAACGCCAATCAGCAACGACTGTTTGCCCGCCAGTT
GTTGTGCCACGCGGTTGGGAATGTAATTCAGCTCCGCCATCGCCGCTTCCACTTTTTCCCGCGTTTTCGC
AGAAACGTGGCTGGCCTGGTTCACCACGCGGGAAACGGTCTGATAAGAGACACCGGCATACTCTGCGACA
TCGTATAACGTTACTGGTTTCACATTCACCACCCTGAATTGACTCTCTTCCGGGCGCTATCATGCCATAC
CGCGAAAGGTTTTGCGCCATTCGATGGTGTCCGGGATCTCGACGCTCTCCCTTATGCGACTCCTGCATTA
GGAAGCAGCCCAGTAGTAGGTTGAGGCCGTTGAGCACCGCCGCCGCAAGGAATGGTGCATGCAAGGAGAT
GGCGCCCAACAGTCCCCCGGCCACGGGGCCTGCCACCATACCCACGCCGAAACAAGCGCTCATGAGCCCG
AAGTGGCGAGCCCGATCTTCCCCATCGGTGATGTCGGCGATATAGGCGCCAGCAACCGCACCTGTGGCGC
CGGTGATGCCGGCCACGATGCGTCCGGCGTAGAGGATCGAGATCTCGATCCCGCGAAATTAATACGACTC
ACTATAGGGGAATTGTGAGCGGATAACAATTCCCCTCTAGAAATAATTTTGTTTAACTTTAAGAAGGAGA
TATACATATGGAAGTTGAACGTGAACTGCGTAACTGGCTGTCTGAAGTTCTGTCTAAAATCAACGACGCG
CCGGTTACCAACGACATCAAAAAAGCGATCTCTAACCAGGTTCTGAAAGTTGCGGAACAGGTTTGGAACG
GTCACTCTAAAGAAGAACTGCAGGAACGTGTTCGTAAAGAAGTTTGCTCTGTTTGCTCTAACGTTCCGGC
GTGCTGGGCGATCTGCGGTGGTCTGCTGGAAGTTGTTAAATACCAGGGCTCGCACCACCACCACCACCAC
TAATAGGCTGAGCAATAACTAGCATAACCCCTTGGGGCCTCTAAACGGGTCTTGAGGGGTTTTTTGCTGA
AAGGAGGAACTATATCCGGATATCCCGCAAGAGGCCCGGCAGTACCGGCATAACCAAGCCTATGCCTACA
GCATCCAGGGTGACGGTGCCGAGGATGACGATGAGCGCATTGTTAGATTTCATACACGGTGCCTGACTGC
GTTAGCAATTTAACTGTGATAAACTACCGCATTAAAGCTTATCGATGATAAGCTGTCAAACATGAGAATT
CTTGAAGACGAAAGGGCCTCGTGATACGCCTATTTTTATAGGTTAATGTCATGATAATAATGGTTTCTTA
GACGTCAGGTGGCACTTTTCGGGGAAATGTGCGCGGAACCCCTATTTGTTTATTTTTCTAAATACATTCA
AATATGTATCCGCTCATGAGACAATAACCCTGATAAATGCTTCAATAATATTGAAAAAGGAAGAGTATGA
GTATTCAACATTTCCGTGTCGCCCTTATTCCCTTTTTTGCGGCATTTTGCCTTCCTGTTTTTGCTCACCC
AGAAACGCTGGTGAAAGTAAAAGATGCTGAAGATCAGTTGGGTGCACGAGTGGGTTACATCGAACTGGAT
CTCAACAGCGGTAAGATCCTTGAGAGTTTTCGCCCCGAAGAACGTTTTCCAATGATGAGCACTTTTAAAG
TTCTGCTATGTGGCGCGGTATTATCCCGTGTTGACGCCGGGCAAGAGCAACTCGGTCGCCGCATACACTA
TTCTCAGAATGACTTGGTTGAGTACTCACCAGTCACAGAAAAGCATCTTACGGATGGCATGACAGTAAGA
GAATTATGCAGTGCTGCCATAACCATGAGTGATAACACTGCGGCCAACTTACTTCTGACAACGATCGGAG
GACCGAAGGAGCTAACCGCTTTTTTGCACAACATGGGGGATCATGTAACTCGCCTTGATCGTTGGGAACC
GGAGCTGAATGAAGCCATACCAAACGACGAGCGTGACACCACGATGCCTGCAGCAATGGCAACAACGTTG
CGCAAACTATTAACTGGCGAACTACTTACTCTAGCTTCCCGGCAACAATTAATAGACTGGATGGAGGCGG
ATAAAGTTGCAGGACCACTTCTGCGCTCGGCCCTTCCGGCTGGCTGGTTTATTGCTGATAAATCTGGAGC
CGGTGAGCGTGGGTCTCGCGGTATCATTGCAGCACTGGGGCCAGATGGTAAGCCCTCCCGTATCGTAGTT
ATCTACACGACGGGGAGTCAGGCAACTATGGATGAACGAAATAGACAGATCGCTGAGATAGGTGCCTCAC
TGATTAAGCATTGGTAACTGTCAGACCAAGTTTACTCATATATACTTTAGATTGATTTAAAACTTCATTT
TTAATTTAAAAGGATCTAGGTGAAGATCCTTTTTGATAATCTCATGACCAAAATCCCTTAACGTGAGTTT
TCGTTCCACTGAGCGTCAGACCCCGTAGAAAAGATCAAAGGATCTTCTTGAGATCCTTTTTTTCTGCGCG
TAATCTGCTGCTTGCAAACAAAAAAACCACCGCTACCAGCGGTGGTTTGTTTGCCGGATCAAGAGCTACC
AACTCTTTTTCCGAAGGTAACTGGCTTCAGCAGAGCGCAGATACCAAATACTGTCCTTCTAGTGTAGCCG
TAGTTAGGCCACCACTTCAAGAACTCTGTAGCACCGCCTACATACCTCGCTCTGCTAATCCTGTTACCAG
TGGCTGCTGCCAGTGGCGATAAGTCGTGTCTTACCGGGTTGGACTCAAGACGATAGTTACCGGATAAGGC
GCAGCGGTCGGGCTGAACGGGGGGTTCGTGCACACAGCCCAGCTTGGAGCGAACGACCTACACCGAACTG
AGATACCTACAGCGTGAGCTATGAGAAAGCGCCACGCTTCCCGAAGGGAGAAAGGCGGACAGGTATCCGG
TAAGCGGCAGGGTCGGAACAGGAGAGCGCACGAGGGAGCTTCCAGGGGGAAACGCCTGGTATCTTTATAG
TCCTGTCGGGTTTCGCCACCTCTGACTTGAGCGTCGATTTTTGTGATGCTCGTCAGGGGGGCGGAGCCTA
TGGAAAAACGCCAGCAACGCGGCCTTTTTACGGTTCCTGGCCTTTTGCTGGCCTTTTGCTCACATGTTCT
TTCCTGCGTTATCCCCTGATTCTGTGGATAACCGTATTACCGCCTTTGAGTGAGCTGATACCGCTCGCCG
CAGCCGAACGACCGAGCGCAGCGAGTCAGTGAGCGAGGAAGCGGAAGAGCGCCTGATGCGGTATTTTCTC
CTTACGCATCTGTGCGGTATTTCACACCGCAATGGTGCACTCTCAGTACAATCTGCTCTGATGCCGCATA
GTTAAGCCAGTATACACTCCGCTATCGCTACGTGACTGGGTCATGGCTGCGCCCCGACACCCGCCAACAC
CCGCTGACGCGCCCTGACGGGCTTGTCTGCTCCCGGCATCCGCTTACAGACAAGCTGTGACCGTCTCCGG
GAGCTGCATGTGTCAGAGGTTTTCACCGTCATCACCGAAACGCGCGAGGCAGCTGCGGTAAAGCTCATCA
GCGTGGTCGTGAAGCGATTCACAGATGTCTGCCTGTTCATCCGCGTCCAGCTCGTTGAGTTTCTCCAGAA
GCGTTAATGTCTGGCTTCTGATAAAGCGGGCCATGTTAAGGGCGGTTTTTTCCTGTTTGGTCACTGATGC
CTCCGTGTAAGGGGGATTTCTGTTCATGGGGGTAATGATACCGATGAAACGAGAGAGGATGCTCACGATA
CGGGTTACTGATGATGAACATGCCCGGTTACTGGAACGTTGTGAGGGTAAACAACTGGCGGTATGGATGC
GGCGGGACCAGAGAAAAATCACTCAGGGTCAATGCCAGCGCTTCGTTAATACAGATGTAGGTGTTCCACA
GGGTAGCCAGCAGCATCCTGCGATGCAGATCCGGAACATAATGGTGCAGGGCGCTGACTTCCGCGTTTCC
AGACTTTACGAAACACGGAAACCGAAGACCATTCATGTTGTTGCTCAGGTCGCAGACGTTTTGCAGCAGC
AGTCGCTTCACGTTCGCTCGCGTATCGGTGATTCATTCTGCTAACCAGTAAGGCAACCCCGCCAGCCTAG
CCGGGTCCTCAACGACAGGAGCACGATCATGCGCACCCGTGGCCAGGACCCAACGCTGCCCGAGATGCGC
CGCGTGCGGCTGCTGGAGATGGCGGACGCGATGGATATGTTCTGCCAAGGGTTGGTTTGCGCATTCACAG
TTCTCCGCAAGAATTGATTGGCTCCAATTCTTGGAGTGGTGAATCCGTTAGCGAGGTGCCGCCGGCTTCC
ATTCAGGTCGAGGTGGCCCGGCTCCATGCACCGCGACGCAACGCGGGGAGGCAGACAAGGTATAGGGCGG
CGCCTACAATCCATGCCAACCCGTTCCATGTGCTCGCCGAGGCGGCATAAATCGCCGTGACGATCAGCGG
TCCAATGATCGAAGTTAGGCTGGTAAGAGCCGCGAGCGATCCTTGAAGCTGTCCCTGATGGTCGTCATCT
ACCTGCCTGGACAGCATGGCCTGCAACGCGGGCATCCCGATGCCGCCGGAAGCGAGAAGAATCATAATGG
GGAAGGCCATCCAGCCTCGCGTCGCGAACGCCAGCAAGACGTAGCCCAGCGCGTCGGCCGCCATGCCGGC
GATAATGGCCTGCTTCTCGCCGAAACGTTTGGTGGCGGGACCAGTGACGAAGGCTTGAGCGAGGGCGTGC
AAGATTCCGAATACCGCAAGCGACAGGCCGATCATCGTCGCGCTCCAGCGAAAGCGGTCCTCGCCGAAAA
TGACCCAGAGCGCTGCCGGCACCTGTCCTACGAGTTGCATGATAAAGAAGACAGTCATAAGTGCGGCGAC
GATAGTCATGCCCCGCGCCCACCGGAAGGAGCTGACTGGGTTGAAGGCTCTCAAGGGCATCGGTCGAGAT
CCCGGTGCCTAATGAGTGAGCTAACTTACATTAATTGCGTTGCGCTCACTGCCCGCTTTCCAGTCGGGAA
ACCTGTCGTGCCAGCTGCATTAATGAATCGGCCAACGCGCGGGGAGAGGCGGTTT
